# Supplementary material for: Phenylpropanoid methyl esterase unlocks catabolism of aromatic biological nitrification inhibitors
Source: ISME J. 2025 Nov 13;19(1):wraf251. doi: 10.1093/ismejo/wraf251 (PMC12642758; doi:10.1093/ismejo/wraf251)
Supplement: Supplementary_File_P1_wraf251 [file supplementary_file_p1_wraf251.zip › plasmids/pEVF-SBP1-P2.gb]

LOCUS       pEVF-SBP1-P2            6493 bp ds-DNA     circular     01-JUN-2023
DEFINITION  .
ACCESSION   urn.local...s-gc75nlb
KEYWORDS    .
SOURCE      
  ORGANISM  .
FEATURES             Location/Qualifiers
     rep_origin      12..467
                     /label="f1 ori"
     CDS             complement(560..1375)
                     /label="KanR"
     rep_origin      1497..2085
                     /label="ori"
     misc_feature    2271..2413
                     /label="bom"
     CDS             complement(2515..2706)
                     /label="rop"
     CDS             complement(3515..4597)
                     /label="lacI"
     promoter        complement(4598..4675)
                     /label="lacI promoter"
     promoter        4984..5002
                     /label="T7 promoter"
     protein_bind    5003..5027
                     /label="lac operator"
     RBS             5042..5064
     CDS             5071..6357
                     /translation="MGQNIMPSLASLYVETNESSTQPRLAPLLMQGFPAGPKYRVTWH
                     NWMRPPFNQWGFRNLARLRPSIDVRAGAGPAGPLNTVSQALDALYFDSECGLSVSVIE
                     HLLASQTDAFLVMQGDTVLFERYFNGQRPCDRHIMFSVTKSLVGTLGEELVTRGVLNP
                     ELPAGYYVPELVGSAFGDATVRQLFDMAVGIDYSEVYDDPNSESSQYGYACGFQPALA
                     QYAQFESLYQYLPSLKKRGVHGGFFHYVTATTEALAWVMERASGSACSELLEGIWQQL
                     GCDRDGYFIADPWGRNVAGAGFSATLRDMARFGRLLANNGRQDGVELLSPETVARITA
                     GADPAVYAQNAEFSHWTPGASYRSQWYVFNDHSQALMAGGIHGQYLFIDKPSGVVIVK
                     QSSLNEAVSPFDTDSVRMLRAIAAHLSHLEHHHHHH*"
                     /label="Translation 5071-6357"
     gene            5074..6330
                     /label="PfSH"
     CDS             6337..6354
                     /label="6xHis"
     terminator      6421..6468
                     /label="T7 terminator"
ORIGIN      
        1 tggcgaatgg gnnnnnnnnn nnnnnnnnnn nnnnnnnnnn nnnnnnnnnn nnnnnnnnnn
       61 nnnnnnnnnn nnnnnnnnnn nnnnnnnnnn nnnnnnnnnn nnnnnnnnnn nnnnnnnnnn
      121 nnnnnnnnnn nnnnncnnnn nnnnnnnnnn nnnnnnnnnn nnnnnnnnnn nnnnnnnnnn
      181 nnnnnnnnnn nnnnnnnnnn nnnnnnnnnn nnnnnnnnnn nnnnnnnann nnnnnnnnnn
      241 nnnnnnnnnn nnnnnnnnnn nnnnnnnnnn nnnnnnncct ttgacgttgg agtccacgtt
      301 ctttaatagt ggactcttgt tccaaactgg aacaacactc aaccctatct cggtctattc
      361 ttttgattta taagggattt tgccgatttc ggcctattgg ttaaaaaatg agctgattta
      421 acaaaaattt aacgcgaatt ttaacaaaat attaacgttt acaatttcag gtggcacttt
      481 tcggggaaat gtgcgcggaa cccctatttg tttatttttc taaatacatt caaatatgta
      541 tccgctcatg aattaattct tagaaaaact catcgagcat caaatgaaac tgcaatttat
      601 tcatatcagg attatcaata ccatattttt gaaaaagccg tttctgtaat gaaggagaaa
      661 actcaccgag gcagttccat aggatggcaa gatcctggta tcggtctgcg attccgactc
      721 gtccaacatc aatacaacct attaatttcc cctcgtcaaa aataaggtta tcaagtgaga
      781 aatcaccatg agtgacgact gaatccggtg agaatggcaa aagtttatgc atttctttcc
      841 agacttgttc aacaggccag ccattacgct cgtcatcaaa atcactcgca tcaaccaaac
      901 cgttattcat tcgtgattgc gcctgagcga gacgaaatac gcgatcgctg ttaaaaggac
      961 aattacaaac aggaatcgaa tgcaaccggc gcaggaacac tgccagcgca tcaacaatat
     1021 tttcacctga atcaggatat tcttctaata cctggaatgc tgttttcccg gggatcgcag
     1081 tggtgagtaa ccatgcatca tcaggagtac ggataaaatg cttgatggtc ggaagaggca
     1141 taaattccgt cagccagttt agtctgacca tctcatctgt aacatcattg gcaacgctac
     1201 ctttgccatg tttcagaaac aactctggcg catcgggctt cccatacaat cgatagattg
     1261 tcgcacctga ttgcccgaca ttatcgcgag cccatttata cccatataaa tcagcatcca
     1321 tgttggaatt taatcgcggc ctagagcaag acgtttcccg ttgaatatgg ctcataacac
     1381 cccttgtatt actgtttatg taagcagaca gttttattgt tcatgaccaa aatcccttaa
     1441 cgtgagtttt cgttccactg agcgtcagac cccgtagaaa agatcaaagg atcttcttga
     1501 gatccttttt ttctgcgcgt aatctgctgc ttgcaaacaa aaaaaccacc gctaccagcg
     1561 gtggtttgtt tgccggatca agagctacca actctttttc cgaaggtaac tggcttcagc
     1621 agagcgcaga taccaaatac tgtccttcta gtgtagccgt agttaggcca ccacttcaag
     1681 aactctgtag caccgcctac atacctcgct ctgctaatcc tgttaccagt ggctgctgcc
     1741 agtggcgata agtcgtgtct taccgggttg gactcaagac gatagttacc ggataaggcg
     1801 cagcggtcgg gctgaacggg gggttcgtgc acacagccca gcttggagcg aacgacctac
     1861 accgaactga gatacctaca gcgtgagcta tgagaaagcg ccacgcttcc cgaagggaga
     1921 aaggcggaca ggtatccggt aagcggcagg gtcggaacag gagagcgcac gagggagctt
     1981 ccagggggaa acgcctggta tctttatagt cctgtcgggt ttcgccacct ctgacttgag
     2041 cgtcgatttt tgtgatgctc gtcagggggg cggagcctat ggaaaaacgc cagcaacgcg
     2101 gcctttttac ggttcctggc cttttgctgg ccttttgctc acatgttctt tcctgcgtta
     2161 tcccctgatt ctgtggataa ccgtattacc gcctttgagt gagctgatac cgctcgccgc
     2221 agccgaacga ccgagcgcag cgagtcagtg agcgaggaag cggaagagcg cctgatgcgg
     2281 tattttctcc ttacgcatct gtgcggtatt tcacaccgca tatatggtgc actctcagta
     2341 caatctgctc tgatgccgca tagttaagcc agtatacact ccgctatcgc tacgtgactg
     2401 ggtcatggct gcgccccgac acccgccaac acccgctgac gcgccctgac gggcttgtct
     2461 gctcccggca tccgcttaca gacaagctgt gaccgtctcc gggagctgca tgtgtcagag
     2521 gttttcaccg tcatcaccga aacgcgcgag gcagctgcgg taaagctcat cagcgtggtc
     2581 gtgaagcgat tcacagatgt ctgcctgttc atccgcgtcc agctcgttga gtttctccag
     2641 aagcgttaat gtctggcttc tgataaagcg ggccatgtta agggcggttt tttcctgttt
     2701 ggtcactgat gcctccgtgt aagggggatt tctgttcatg ggggtaatga taccgatgaa
     2761 acgagagagg atgctcacga tacgggttac tgatgatgaa catgcccggt tactggaacg
     2821 ttgtgagggt aaacaactgg cggtatggat gcggcgggac cagagaaaaa tcactcaggg
     2881 tcaatgccag cgcttcgtta atacagatgt aggtgttcca cagggtagcc agcagcatcc
     2941 tgcgatgcag atccggaaca taatggtgca gggcgctgac ttccgcgttt ccagacttta
     3001 cgaaacacgg aaaccgaaga ccattcatgt tgttgctcag gtcgcagacg ttttgcagca
     3061 gcagtcgctt cacgttcgct cgcgtatcgg tgattcattc tgctaaccag taaggcaacc
     3121 ccgccagcct agccgggtcc tcaacgacag gagcacgatc atgcgcaccc gtggggccgc
     3181 catgccggcg ataatggcct gcttctcgcc gaaacgtttg gtggcgggac cagtgacgaa
     3241 ggcttgagcg agggcgtgca agattccgaa taccgcaagc gacaggccga tcatcgtcgc
     3301 gctccagcga aagcggtcct cgccgaaaat gacccagagc gctgccggca cctgtcctac
     3361 gagttgcatg ataaagaaga cagtcataag tgcggcgacg atagtcatgc cccgcgccca
     3421 ccggaaggag ctgactgggt tgaaggctct caagggcatc ggtcgagatc ccggtgccta
     3481 atgagtgagc taacttacat taattgcgtt gcgctcactg cccgctttcc agtcgggaaa
     3541 cctgtcgtgc cagctgcatt aatgaatcgg ccaacgcgcg gggagaggcg gtttgcgtat
     3601 tgggcgccag ggtggttttt cttttcacca gtgagacggg caacagctga ttgcccttca
     3661 ccgcctggcc ctgagagagt tgcagcaagc ggtccacgct ggtttgcccc agcaggcgaa
     3721 aatcctgttt gatggtggtt aacggcggga tataacatga gctgtcttcg gtatcgtcgt
     3781 atcccactac cgagatatcc gcaccaacgc gcagcccgga ctcggtaatg gcgcgcattg
     3841 cgcccagcgc catctgatcg ttggcaacca gcatcgcagt gggaacgatg ccctcattca
     3901 gcatttgcat ggtttgttga aaaccggaca tggcactcca gtcgccttcc cgttccgcta
     3961 tcggctgaat ttgattgcga gtgagatatt tatgccagcc agccagacgc agacgcgccg
     4021 agacagaact taatgggccc gctaacagcg cgatttgctg gtgacccaat gcgaccagat
     4081 gctccacgcc cagtcgcgta ccgtcttcat gggagaaaat aatactgttg atgggtgtct
     4141 ggtcagagac atcaagaaat aacgccggaa cattagtgca ggcagcttcc acagcaatgg
     4201 catcctggtc atccagcgga tagttaatga tcagcccact gacgcgttgc gcgagaagat
     4261 tgtgcaccgc cgctttacag gcttcgacgc cgcttcgttc taccatcgac accaccacgc
     4321 tggcacccag ttgatcggcg cgagatttaa tcgccgcgac aatttgcgac ggcgcgtgca
     4381 gggccagact ggaggtggca acgccaatca gcaacgactg tttgcccgcc agttgttgtg
     4441 ccacgcggtt gggaatgtaa ttcagctccg ccatcgccgc ttccactttt tcccgcgttt
     4501 tcgcagaaac gtggctggcc tggttcacca cgcgggaaac ggtctgataa gagacaccgg
     4561 catactctgc gacatcgtat aacgttactg gtttcacatt caccaccctg aattgactct
     4621 cttccgggcg ctatcatgcc ataccgcgaa aggttttgcg ccattcgatg gtgtccggga
     4681 tctcgacgct ctcccttatg cgactcctgc attaggaagc agcccagtag taggttgagg
     4741 ccgttgagca ccgccgccgc aaggaatggt gcatgcaagg agatggcgcc caacagtccc
     4801 ccggccacgg ggcctgccac catacccacg ccgaaacaag cgctcatgag cccgaagtgg
     4861 cgagcccgat cttccccatc ggtgatgtcg gcgatatagg cgccagcaac cgcacctgtg
     4921 gcgccggtga tgccggccac gatgcgtccg gcgtagagga tcgagatctc gatcccgcga
     4981 aattaatacg actcactata ggggaattgt gagcggataa caattcccct ctagaaataa
     5041 ttttgtttaa ctttaagaag gagatatacc atggggcaga acatcatgcc cagcttagcg
     5101 tcactgtacg tcgaaaccaa cgagtcctct acacagcccc gtcttgctcc acttttaatg
     5161 caaggattcc ctgcaggccc taaatatcgc gttacctggc acaactggat gcgtccccca
     5221 tttaaccagt ggggttttcg taacttagca cgccttcgtc catcaatcga tgtgcgtgcg
     5281 ggagcgggac ccgccgggcc tctgaataca gtatctcagg cattagatgc cttgtacttc
     5341 gattccgagt gtgggttaag tgtgtcagtt atcgagcatc ttctggcgtc tcagacagac
     5401 gcattccttg ttatgcaggg ggacacggtg ctgttcgaac gctacttcaa cgggcaacgc
     5461 ccgtgcgacc gccatatcat gttttctgtt actaaatctt tagtgggaac attgggggaa
     5521 gagttggtaa cgcgcggggt acttaacccg gagcttcctg ctggttatta cgtacccgag
     5581 ttggtcggca gcgcatttgg cgacgcgacc gtacgtcaat tatttgacat ggcggtaggt
     5641 attgactaca gtgaagtcta cgacgacccc aatagcgagt cgtctcaata cgggtacgcg
     5701 tgtggcttcc agcctgcgct tgctcagtac gcacaatttg agtctcttta ccaatacctt
     5761 cctagcctta aaaaacgtgg ggtacacgga gggttctttc actacgtgac ggcaacgacc
     5821 gaggcattgg cgtgggtaat ggaacgtgct tccggctcgg cgtgttctga attacttgag
     5881 ggcatttggc aacaacttgg atgcgatcgt gatggctatt ttatcgcaga tccctggggt
     5941 cgtaatgttg ctggagctgg attttccgca acacttcgtg acatggctcg tttcggccgc
     6001 ttattggcga ataacgggcg tcaagatggc gttgaactgt tatcccctga gacggtggcg
     6061 cgcattacgg ccggggcaga tccagccgtg tatgcccaaa atgcggagtt ctcacattgg
     6121 accccagggg cttcgtatcg ttcacaatgg tatgtgttca acgaccactc gcaagctctt
     6181 atggccggtg gcatccatgg acagtatctg tttattgaca aaccgagtgg agtcgtgatt
     6241 gtaaagcaat ctagcctgaa cgaggcggtg agtccgtttg acacggactc ggtacgtatg
     6301 cttcgcgcga tcgccgcaca tttgtcccat ctcgagcacc accaccacca ccactgagat
     6361 ccggctgcta acaaagcccg aaaggaagct gagttggctg ctgccaccgc tgagcaataa
     6421 ctagcataac cccttggggc ctctaaacgg gtcttgaggg gttttttgct gaaaggagga
     6481 actatatccg gat
//
